Addgene plasmid #70140: pDS3-X4
Purpose: Yeast chr. integration vector with DS3 selection marker
Depositing lab: Morten Sommer. Depositing organization: Danmarks Tekniske Universitet. Publication: Flexible metabolic pathway construction using modular and divisible selection gene regulators. Rugbjerg P, Myling-Petersen N, Sommer MO. Metab Eng. 2015 Sep;31:189-97. doi: 10.1016/j.ymben.2015.08.004. Epub 2015 Aug 21. PubMed 26303342.
Backbone
  Vector backbone: pCfB395
  Total vector size (bp): 6900
  Vector type: Yeast Expression
Growth in bacteria
  Bacterial resistance: Ampicillin, 100 μg/mL
  Growth temperature: 37°C
  Growth strain: XL1 Blue
  Copy number: High Copy
Gene/Insert
  Gene/Insert name: DS3
  Insert size (bp): 1300
  Promoter: AgTEF1
  Cloning method: Ligation Independent Cloning
  Sequencing primers: 5′ CTTGCTAGGATACAGTTCTC
Terms and licenses: Academic/Nonprofit Terms; Industry Terms: Not Available to Industry
How to cite: pDS3-X4 was a gift from Morten Sommer (Addgene plasmid # 70140 ; http://n2t.net/addgene:70140 ; RRID:Addgene_70140)
