[The description below was written by a language model from this plasmid's Addgene catalogue record and pLannotate feature annotations shown in this document.]
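Description:
pDS3-X4 is a Saccharomyces cerevisiae chromosomal integration vector built on the pCfB395 backbone, about 6.9–7.0 kb in size. It is maintained in E. coli through a high-copy ColE1/pUC-type origin and an ampicillin resistance gene (AmpR with its bla promoter). No yeast replication origin is annotated, which fits a plasmid meant to integrate into the genome rather than replicate episomally. The name suggests targeting to an "X-4" locus, but the record does not define the integration site and the homology arms are not annotated. Fragments of rrnB terminators, 5S rRNA, lacZα and KanR appear to be backbone remnants.

The defining payload is the roughly 1.3 kb DS3 selection marker, driven by the Ashbya gossypii TEF promoter and closed by the A. gossypii TEF terminator. Instead of a conventional resistance or auxotrophic gene, the annotated coding region consists of a herpes simplex VP16 transcriptional activation domain, an attB1-like linker sequence, and a fragment of mouse Ralgds, a Ras-interacting effector protein. This arrangement resembles the activation-domain half of a two-hybrid-type pair. It is consistent with the associated work on modular, divisible selection gene regulators, in which selection would depend on several regulator parts being present together, although the record does not spell out the mechanism. The marker cassette is flanked by loxP sites, which should allow Cre-mediated removal after integration. Two minimal FRT sites bracket the larger region.

Adjacent to the marker, in the opposite orientation, is a GFP coding sequence (annotated as a fragment) under the S. cerevisiae TEF1 promoter with an ADH1 terminator. A CYC1 terminator is also present nearby. The construct is intended for marker-selected integration of expression cassettes during yeast metabolic pathway construction.
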