Features (pLannotate 1.2.2; 23 found; start..end, strand, type, name):
      5..120     +  ncRNA          5S rRNA: Accession: RF00001 - 5S ribosomal RNA
    124..164     +  terminator     rrnB T1 terminator (fragment): transcription terminator T1 from the E. coli rrnB gene
    208..241     +  protein_bind   FRT (minimal): supports FLP-mediated excision but not integration (Turan and Bode, 2011) FLP recombinase from the Saccharomyces cerevisiae 2μ plasmid
    842..1007    -  terminator     ADH1 terminator: S. cerevisiae ADH1; transcription terminator for the S. cerevisiae alcohol dehydrogenase 1 (ADH1) gene
   1057..1771    -  CDS            GFP (fragment): Aequoria victoria green fluorescent protein
   1799..2198    -  promoter       TEF1 promoter: S. cerevisiae TEF1; promoter for EF-1α
   2220..2405    +  terminator     CYC1 terminator: S. cerevisiae CYC1; transcription terminator for CYC1
   2444..2477    -  protein_bind   loxP: Cre-mediated recombination occurs in the 8-bp core sequence (GCATACAT). Cre recombinase
   2532..2873    +  promoter       TEF promoter: Ashbya gossypii TEF promoter
   2916..3149    +  CDS            VP16 AD: transcriptional activation domain of herpes simplex virus protein VP16 (Triezenberg et al., 1988; Cousens et al., 1989); UL48
   3159..3183    +  protein_bind   attB1: mutant version of attB; recombination site for the Gateway® BP reaction BP Clonase™
   3207..3500    +  CDS            Ralgds (fragment): GNDS_MOUSE - Also known as Rgds. Experimental evidence at protein level: Swiss-Prot protein existence level 1. Stimulates the dissociation of GDP from the Ras-related RalA and RalB GTPases which allows GTP binding and activation of the GTPases. Interacts and acts as an effector molecule for R-Ras, H-Ras, K-Ras, and Rap. From Mus musculus (Mouse).
   3510..3704    +  terminator     TEF terminator: Ashbya gossypii TEF terminator
   3767..3800    -  protein_bind   loxP: Cre-mediated recombination occurs in the 8-bp core sequence (GCATACAT). Cre recombinase
   3844..3862    -  promoter       T7 promoter: promoter for bacteriophage T7 RNA polymerase
   3870..3921    +  CDS            lacZα (fragment): LacZα fragment of β-galactosidase; lacZ fragment
   4442..4475    -  protein_bind   FRT (minimal): supports FLP-mediated excision but not integration (Turan and Bode, 2011) FLP recombinase from the Saccharomyces cerevisiae 2μ plasmid
   4945..4964    +  CDS            lacZα (fragment): LacZα fragment of β-galactosidase; lacZ fragment
   4989..5006    -  terminator     rrnB T2 terminator (fragment): transcription terminator T2 from the E. coli rrnB gene
   5231..5819    -  rep_origin     ori: high-copy-number ColE1/pMB1/pBR322/pUC origin of replication
   5943..6803    -  CDS            AmpR: β-lactamase; bla; confers resistance to ampicillin, carbenicillin, and related antibiotics
   6806..6902    -  promoter       AmpR promoter (fragment): bla
   6932..6956    -  CDS            KanR (fragment): aminoglycoside phosphotransferase; aph(3')-Ia; confers resistance to kanamycin
>Addgene plasmid #70140 | pDS3-X4 | depositor full sequence | sequence record 133491 | pDS3-X4 sequence 6980 bps
GTTTGCCTGGCGGCAGTAGCGCGGTGGTCCCACCTGACCCCATGCCGAACTCAGAAGTGAAACGCCGTAG
CGCCGATGGTAGTGTGGGGACTCCCCATGCGAGAGTAGGGAACTGCCAGGCATCAAATAAAACGAAAGGC
TCAGTCGAAAGACTGGGCCTTTCGCCCGGGCTAATTATGGGGTGTCGCCCTTATTCGACTCTATAGTGAA
GTTCCTATTCTCTAGAAAGTATAGGAACTTCTGAAGTGGGGATTTAAATGCGGCCGCGCTGAGGGTTTAA
TCCCAAAGCTAAGAGTCCCATTTTATTCTTCTATATGTATATTTTCGATACTCTAAACCACCCTACAATG
TAGCCCTATACTAAATCTGCTCAATTTTCAGCTTCTACAAGTGACTCGAGACCACGTGGAAAGATCCAAC
TACTCCAGCACAACGATTCAATATAATCGATTGCTCCACTCATAAGAGGCAAGAACAAGCTTCAACTTTT
GGTAAGCCGCCGTTTATAAACAGGGAAGATGTCCTTTGTCAAGGGAGGCACAGAGCATGGCCAATTTGGC
AAATTGCAGGTTTTTCTGAGTGAAAAATGAAAAAGCATTGTAGTAGAGTCGGCTCACTGAAAAACCGGGG
AGGACGAAAAGGTTTCCAGCCACAGTTGTAGTCACGTGCGCGCCATGCTGACTAATGGCAGCCGTCGTTG
GGCAGAAGAGAATTAGTATGGTACAGGATACGCTAATTGCGCTCCAACTACCAAGGTTGTTGAGGGAACA
CTGGGGCAATAGGCTGTCGCCATTCAAGAGCAGATTAAGTCCTCAGCGAGCTCGCATGGAATGCGTGCGA
TGAGCGACCTCATGCTATACCTGAGAAAGCAACCTGACCTACAGGAAAGAGTTACTCAAGAATAAGAATT
TTCGTTTTAAAACCTAAGAGTCACTTTAAAATTTGTATACACTTATTTTTTTTATAACTTATTTAATAAT
AAAAATCATAAATCATAAGAAATTCGCTTATTTAGAAGTGTCAACAACGTATCTACCAACGGAATGCGTG
CGATTCATTTGTATAGTTCATCCATGCCATGTGTAATCCCAGCAGCTGTTACAAACTCAAGAAGGACCAT
GTGGTCTCTCTTTTCGTTGGGATCTTTCGAAAGGGCAGATTGATAGGACAGGTAATGGTTGTCTGGTAAA
AGGACAGGGCCATCGCCAATTGGAGTATTTTGTTGATAATGGTCTGCTAGTTGAACGCTTCCATCTTCAA
TGTTGTGTCTAATTTTGAAGTTAACTTTGATTCCATTCTTTTGTTTGTCTGCCATGATGTATACATTGTG
TGAGTTATAGTTGTATTCCAATTTGTGTCCAAGAATGTTTCCATCTTCTTTAAAATCAATACCTTTTAAC
TCGATTCTATTAACAAGGGTATCACCTTCAAACTTGACTTCAGCACGTGTCTTGTAGTTCCCGTCATCTT
TGAAAAATATAGTTCTTTCCTGTACATAACCTTCGGGCATGGCACTCTTGAAAAAGTCATGCCGTTTCAT
ATGATCTGGGTATCTTGCAAAGCATTGAAGACCATAACCGAAAGTAGTGACAAGTGTTGGCCATGGAACA
GGTAGTTTTCCAGTAGTGCAAATAAATTTAAGGGTAAGTTTTCCGTATGTTGCATCACCTTCACCCTCTC
CACTGACAGAAAATTTGTGCCCATTAACATCACCATCTAATTCAACAAGAATTGGGACAACTCCAGTGAA
AAGTTCTTCTCCTTTACTCATTGTTTTACCTGCACTTTGTAATTAAAACTTAGATTAGATTGCTATGCTT
TCTTTCTAATGAGCAAGAAGTAAAAAAAGTTGTAATAGAACAAGAAAAATGAAACTGAAACTTGAGAAAT
TGAAGACCGTTTATTAACTTAAATATCAATGGGAGGTCATCGAAAGAGAAAAAAATCAAAAAAAAAAATT
TTCAAGAAAAAGAAACGTGATAAAAATTTTTATTGCCTTTTTCGACGAAGAAAAAGAAACGAGGCGGTCT
CTTTTTTCTTTTCCAAACCTTTAGTACGGGTAATTAACGACACCCTAGAGGAAGAAAGAGGGGAAATTTA
GTATGCTGTGCTTGGGTGTTTTGAAGTGGTACGGCGATGCGCGGAGTCCGAGAAAATCTGGAAGAGTAAA
AAAGGAGTAGAAACATTTTGAAGCTATGGTGTGTGCATCGCGTGCATTCATCCGCTCTAACCGAAAAGGA
AGGAGTTAGACAACCTGAAGTCTAGGTCCCTATTTATTTTTTTATAGTTATGTTAGTATTAAGAACGTTA
TTTATATTTCAAATTTTTCTTTTTTTTCTGTACAGACGCGTGTACGCATGTAACATTATACTGAAAACCT
TGCTTGAGAAGGTTTTGGGACGCTCCGAAGATCGCGTCATAACAGCTTTCGACAACCCTTAATATAACTT
CGTATAATGTATGCTATACGAAGTTATTAGGTCTAGAGATCTGTTTAGCTTGCCTCGTCCCCGCCGGGTC
ACCCGGCCAGCGACATGGAGGCCCAGAATACCCTCCTTGACAGTCTTGACGTGCGCAGCTCAGGGGCATG
ATGTGACTGTCGCCCGTACATTTAGCCCATACATCCCCATGTATAATCATTTGCATCCATACATTTTGAT
GGCCGCACGGCGCGAAGCAAAAATTACGGCTCCTCGCTGCAGACCTGCGAGCAGGGAAACGCTCCCCTCA
CAGACGCGTTGAATTGTCCCCACGCCGCGCCCCTGTAGAGAAATATAAAAGGTTAGGATTTGCCACTGAG
GTTCTTCTTTCATATACTTCCTTTTAAAATCTTGCTAGGATACAGTTCTCACATCACATCCGAACATAAA
CAAGAACATATGCCCAAGAAGAAGCGGAAGGTCAAGCTTTCGACGGCCCCCCCGACCGATGTCAGCCTGG
GGGACGAGCTCCACTTAGACGGCGAGGACGTGGCGATGGCGCATGCCGACGCGCTAGACGATTTCGATCT
GGACATGTTGGGGGACGGGGATTCCCCGGGGCCGGGATTTACCCCCCACGACTCCGCCCCCTACGGCGCT
CTGGATATGGCCGACTTCGAGTTTGAGCAGATGTTTACCGATGCCCTTGGAATTGACGAGTACGGTGGGT
CGAATCAAACAAGTTTGTACAAAAAAGCAGGCTCTGCGGCCGCCCCCTTCACCTCCAGCTCCTCACTGCC
ACTCTACAACCAGCAGGTGGGCGACTGCTGCATCATCAGGGTCAGCCTGGATGTGGACAACGGCAACATG
TACAAGAGCATCCTGGTGACCAGCCAGGATAAGGCTCCGACTGTCATCCGGAAAGCCATGGACAAACACA
ACCTAGATGAGGACGAGCCCGAGGACTATGAGCTGCTGCAGATCATCTCAGAGGACCACAAGCTGAAAAT
TCCAGAGAACGCCAATGTGTTCTATGCCATGAACTCTGCCGCCAACTATGACTTCATCCTAAAGAAGCGG
TAACTCGAGGACAATAAAAAGATTCTTGTTTTCAAGAACTTGTCATTTGTATAGTTTTTTTATATTGTAG
TTGTTCTATTTTAATCAAATGTTAGCGTGATTTATATTTTTTTTCGCCTCGACATCATCTGCCCAGATGC
GAAGTTAAGTGCGCAGAAAGTAATATCATGCGTCAATCGTATGTGAATGCTGGTCGCTATACTGCTGTCG
ATTCGATACTAACGCCGCCATCCAGTGTCGAAAACGAGCTCTCGAGAACCCTTAATATAACTTCGTATAA
TGTATGCTATACGAAGTTATTAGGTGATATCAGATCCACTAGTGGCCTATGCACCCAATTCGCCCTATAG
TGAGTCGTATTACGCGCGCTCACTGGCCGTCGTTTTACAACGTCGTGACTGGGAAAACCCTGGCGTTACC
CCTGCAGGACTAGTGCTGAGGCATTAATAACAGGCATGGGAAGATTCGCTTTTTTTTTTTGAATTACAAT
AGTATGTCTGATGTCTGCAAGAAGTAACAGGCGTGTGCACAAGAATACGTGTGTGTGCGTAAGCGTATGC
ACTGGTGGCATAACTTATCTAAGAAGTATATATCACTGACATAGAAATGTAGATATACAGGTATTTTTCT
CGATAATCGATAAAAATCTCGTCGCGCTGAACCAAACTTGGTGGTTACGGAGAGTTTTTCTCTCATCATT
ACTGTCTTTCGCATTGATTTCCCCTTTGACCGATAAAATCCCTTGGATTCATAAGATTAAACAAAGAGGT
GATCAAAGAGAACCCTGTGAAAGTTTATGTTTATAACCGGGCATAAAGTGAACTAGACACTTTCAAGAAG
CCAACCAAAGCATGAGTAACGAAGCTTACCAGCATGATCATACCGTAAATCCTCACCAGATTAAGACCTC
AGCGCGGCCGCAAATTTAAATAAAATGAAGTGAAGTTCCTATACTTTCTAGAGAATAGGAACTTCTATAG
TGAGTCGAATAAGGGCGACACAAAATTTATTCTAAATGCATAATAAATACTGATAACATCTTATAGTTTG
TATTATATTTTGTATTATCGTTGACATGTATAATTTTGATATCAAAAACTGATTTTCCCTTTATTATTTT
CGAGATTTATTTTCTTAATTCTCTTTAACAAACTAGAAATATTGTATATACAAAAAATCATAAATAATAG
ATGAATAGTTTAATTATAGGTGTTCATCAATCGAAAAAGCAACGTATCTTATTTAAAGTGCGTTGCTTTT
TTCTCATTTATAAGGTTAAATAATTCTCATATATCAAGCAAAGTGACAGGCGCCCTTAAATATTCTGACA
AATGCTCTTTCCCTAAACTCCCCCCATAAAAAAACCCGCCGAAGCGGGTTTTTACGTTATTTGCGGATTA
ACGATTACTCGTTATCAGAACCGCCCAGGGGGCCCGAGCTTAAGACTGGCCGTCGTTTTACAACACAGAA
AGAGTTTGTAGAAACGCAAAAAGGCCATCCGTCAGGGGCCTTCTGCTTAGTTTGATGCCTGGCAGTTCCC
TACTCTCGCCTTCCGCTTCCTCGCTCACTGACTCGCTGCGCTCGGTCGTTCGGCTGCGGCGAGCGGTATC
AGCTCACTCAAAGGCGGTAATACGGTTATCCACAGAATCAGGGGATAACGCAGGAAAGAACATGTGAGCA
AAAGGCCAGCAAAAGGCCAGGAACCGTAAAAAGGCCGCGTTGCTGGCGTTTTTCCATAGGCTCCGCCCCC
CTGACGAGCATCACAAAAATCGACGCTCAAGTCAGAGGTGGCGAAACCCGACAGGACTATAAAGATACCA
GGCGTTTCCCCCTGGAAGCTCCCTCGTGCGCTCTCCTGTTCCGACCCTGCCGCTTACCGGATACCTGTCC
GCCTTTCTCCCTTCGGGAAGCGTGGCGCTTTCTCATAGCTCACGCTGTAGGTATCTCAGTTCGGTGTAGG
TCGTTCGCTCCAAGCTGGGCTGTGTGCACGAACCCCCCGTTCAGCCCGACCGCTGCGCCTTATCCGGTAA
CTATCGTCTTGAGTCCAACCCGGTAAGACACGACTTATCGCCACTGGCAGCAGCCACTGGTAACAGGATT
AGCAGAGCGAGGTATGTAGGCGGTGCTACAGAGTTCTTGAAGTGGTGGGCTAACTACGGCTACACTAGAA
GAACAGTATTTGGTATCTGCGCTCTGCTGAAGCCAGTTACCTTCGGAAAAAGAGTTGGTAGCTCTTGATC
CGGCAAACAAACCACCGCTGGTAGCGGTGGTTTTTTTGTTTGCAAGCAGCAGATTACGCGCAGAAAAAAA
GGATCTCAAGAAGATCCTTTGATCTTTTCTACGGGGTCTGACGCTCAGTGGAACGACGCGCGCGTAACTC
ACGTTAAGGGATTTTGGTCATGAGCTTGCGCCGTCCCGTCAAGTCAGCGTAATGCTCTGCTTTTACCAAT
GCTTAATCAGTGAGGCACCTATCTCAGCGATCTGTCTATTTCGTTCATCCATAGTTGCCTGACTCCCCGT
CGTGTAGATAACTACGATACGGGAGGGCTTACCATCTGGCCCCAGCGCTGCGATGATACCGCGAGAACCA
CGCTCACCGGCTCCGGATTTATCAGCAATAAACCAGCCAGCCGGAAGGGCCGAGCGCAGAAGTGGTCCTG
CAACTTTATCCGCCTCCATCCAGTCTATTAATTGTTGCCGGGAAGCTAGAGTAAGTAGTTCGCCAGTTAA
TAGTTTGCGCAACGTTGTTGCCATCGCTACAGGCATCGTGGTGTCACGCTCGTCGTTTGGTATGGCTTCA
TTCAGCTCCGGTTCCCAACGATCAAGGCGAGTTACATGATCCCCCATGTTGTGCAAAAAAGCGGTTAGCT
CCTTCGGTCCTCCGATCGTTGTCAGAAGTAAGTTGGCCGCAGTGTTATCACTCATGGTTATGGCAGCACT
GCATAATTCTCTTACTGTCATGCCATCCGTAAGATGCTTTTCTGTGACTGGTGAGTACTCAACCAAGTCA
TTCTGAGAATAGTGTATGCGGCGACCGAGTTGCTCTTGCCCGGCGTCAATACGGGATAATACCGCGCCAC
ATAGCAGAACTTTAAAAGTGCTCATCATTGGAAAACGTTCTTCGGGGCGAAAACTCTCAAGGATCTTACC
GCTGTTGAGATCCAGTTCGATGTAACCCACTCGTGCACCCAACTGATCTTCAGCATCTTTTACTTTCACC
AGCGTTTCTGGGTGAGCAAAAACAGGAAGGCAAAATGCCGCAAAAAAGGGAATAAGGGCGACACGGAAAT
GTTGAATACTCATATTCTTCCTTTTTCAATATTATTGAAGCATTTATCAGGGTTATTGTCTCATGAGCGG
ATACATATTTGAATGTATTTAGAAAAATAAACAAATAGGGGTCAGTGTTACAACCAATTAACCAATTCTG
AACATTATCGCGAGCCCATTTATACCTGAATATGGCTCATAACACCCCTT
