>Addgene plasmid #70140 | pDS3-X4 | addgene partial sequence | sequence record 133489 | pBAC 5'-CGCCAGGGTTTTCCCAGTCACGAC-3'
ATACGACTCACTATAGGGCGAATTGGGTGCATAGGCCACTAGTGGATCTGATATCACCTAATAACTTCGT
ATAGCATACATTATACGAAGTTATATTAAGGGTTCTCGAGAGCTCGTTTTCGACACTGGATGGCGGCGTT
AGTATCGAATCGACAGCAGTATAGCGACCAGCATTCACATACGATTGACGCATGATATTACTTTCTGCGC
ACTTAACTTCGCATCTGGGCAGATGATGTCGAGGCGAAAAAAAATATAAATCACGCTAACATTTGATTAA
AATAGAACAACTACAATATAAAAAAACTATACAAATGACAAGTTCTTGAAAACAAGAATCTTTTTATTGT
CCTCGAGTTACCGCTTCTTTAGGATGAAGTCATAGTTGGCGGCAGAGTTCATGGCATAGAACACATTGGC
GTTCTCTGGAATTTTCAGCTTGTGGTCCTCTGAGATGATCTGCAGCAGCTCATAGTCCTCGGGCTCGTCC
TCATCTAGGTTGTGTTTGTCCATGGCTTTCCGGATGACAGTCGGAGCCTTATCCTGGCTGGTCACCAGGA
TGCTCTTGTACATGTTGCCGTTGTCCACATCCAGGCTGACCCTGATGATGCAGCAGTCGCCCACCTGCTG
GTTGTAGAGTGGCAGTGAGGAGCTGGAGGTGAAGGGGGCGGCCGCAGAGCCTGCTTTTTTGTACAAACTT
GTTTGATTCGACCCACCGTACTCGTCAATTCCAAGGGCATCGGTAAACATCTGCTCAAACTCGAAGTCGG
CCATATCCAGAGCGCCGTAGGG
