>Addgene plasmid #70140 | pDS3-X4 | addgene partial sequence | sequence record 133490 | GFP-R 5'-CCATCTAATTCAACAAGAATTGGGACAAC-3'
CCTGCACTTTGTAATTAAAACTTAGATTAGATTGCTATGCTTTCTTTCTAATGAGCAAGAAGTAAAAAAA
GTTGTAATAGAACAAGAAAAATGAAACTGAAACTTGAGAAATTGAAGACCGTTTATTAACTTAAATATCA
ATGGGAGGTCATCGAAAGAGAAAAAAATCAAAAAAAAAAATTTTCAAGAAAAAGAAACGTGATAAAAATT
TTTATTGCCTTTTTCGACGAAGAAAAAGAAACGAGGCGGTCTCTTTTTTCTTTTCCAAACCTTTAGTACG
GGTAATTAACGACACCCTAGAGGAAGAAAGAGGGGAAATTTAGTATGCTGTGCTTGGGTGTTTTGAAGTG
GTACGGCGATGCGCGGAGTCCGAGAAAATCTGGAAGAGTAAAAAAGGAGTAGAAACATTTTGAAGCTATG
GTGTGTGCATCGCGTGCATTCATCCGCTCTAACCGAAAAGGAAGGAGTTAGACAACCTGAAGTCTAGGTC
CCTATTTATTTTTTTATAGTTATGTTAGTATTAAGAACGTTATTTATATTTCAAATTTTTCTTTTTTTTC
TGTACAGACGCGTGTACGCATGTAACATTATACTGAAAACCTTGCTTGAGAAGGTTTTGGGACGCTCCGA
AGATCGCGTCATAACAGCTTTCGACAACCCTTAATATAACTTCGTATAATGTATGCTATACGAAGTTATT
AGGTCTAGAGATCTGTTTAGCTTGCCTCGTCCCCGCCGGGTCACCCGGCCAGCGACATGGAGGCCCAGAA
TACCCTCCTTGACAGTCTTGACGTGCGCAGCTCAGG
